>Addgene plasmid #195846 | HiBiT-FZD8 | addgene full sequence | sequence record 387096 | Addgene NGS Result
GACGGATCGGGAGATCTCCCGATCCCCTATGGTGCACTCTCAGTACAATCTGCTCTGATGCCGCATAGTT
AAGCCAGTATCTGCTCCCTGCTTGTGTGTTGGAGGTCGCTGAGTAGTGCGCGAGCAAAATTTAAGCTACA
ACAAGGCAAGGCTTGACCGACAATTGCATGAAGAATCTGCTTAGGGTTAGGCGTTTTGCGCTGCTTCGCG
ATGTACGGGCCAGATATACGCGTTGACATTGATTATTGACTAGTTATTAATAGTAATCAATTACGGGGTC
ATTAGTTCATAGCCCATATATGGAGTTCCGCGTTACATAACTTACGGTAAATGGCCCGCCTGGCTGACCG
CCCAACGACCCCCGCCCATTGACGTCAATAATGACGTATGTTCCCATAGTAACGCCAATAGGGACTTTCC
ATTGACGTCAATGGGTGGAGTATTTACGGTAAACTGCCCACTTGGCAGTACATCAAGTGTATCATATGCC
AAGTACGCCCCCTATTGACGTCAATGACGGTAAATGGCCCGCCTGGCATTATGCCCAGTACATGACCTTA
TGGGACTTTCCTACTTGGCAGTACATCTACGTATTAGTCATCGCTATTACCATGGTGATGCGGTTTTGGC
AGTACATCAATGGGCGTGGATAGCGGTTTGACTCACGGGGATTTCCAAGTCTCCACCCCATTGACGTCAA
TGGGAGTTTGTTTTGGCACCAAAATCAACGGGACTTTCCAAAATGTCGTAACAACTCCGCCCCATTGACG
CAAATGGGCGGTAGGCGTGTACGGTGGGAGGTCTATATAAGCAGAGCTCTCTGGCTAACTAGAGAACCCA
CTGCTTACTGGCTTATCGAAATTAATACGACTCACTATAGGGAGACCCAAGCTGGCTAGCGTTTAAACTT
AAGCTTGCCACCATGCGGCTCTGCATCCCGCAGGTGCTGTTGGCCTTGTTCCTTTCCATGCTGACAGGGC
CGGGAGAAGGCAGCCGGGTGAGCGGCTGGCGGCTGTTCAAGAAGATTAGCGGATCCGCGAGTGCGAAGGA
ACTTGCATGTCAGGAGATCACGGTTCCACTGTGCAAAGGTATAGGGTACAACTATACTTACATGCCTAAT
CAATTTAACCATGACACCCAAGATGAAGCGGGCCTGGAGGTCCACCAATTCTGGCCGCTTGTGGAAATCC
AATGTAGCCCGGATCTTAAGTTTTTCTTGTGTTCCATGTATACGCCAATTTGCCTGGAGGATTATAAAAA
GCCCCTCCCGCCTTGCCGCTCAGTTTGTGAACGGGCGAAGGCTGGGTGCGCACCCCTTATGAGGCAATAT
GGCTTCGCGTGGCCAGATCGCATGAGATGTGATCGCTTGCCGGAACAAGGGAATCCTGATACTCTGTGTA
TGGACTATAACAGGACGGATCTCACCACCGCGGCACCGTCCCCTCCCCGGAGGTTGCCTCCTCCACCACC
GGGCGAGCAGCCCCCAAGTGGAAGTGGCCATGGGAGACCGCCGGGAGCTAGGCCTCCACATCGCGGAGGT
GGAAGGGGTGGTGGAGGCGGTGATGCGGCTGCACCGCCTGCTCGCGGGGGCGGTGGCGGGGGAAAAGCTA
GACCACCGGGCGGCGGTGCGGCCCCTTGTGAGCCGGGTTGTCAGTGCCGCGCTCCCATGGTTTCCGTAAG
TAGTGAACGCCACCCGTTGTATAATCGGGTGAAAACCGGACAAATAGCAAATTGCGCCCTGCCCTGTCAT
AACCCCTTTTTCTCCCAGGACGAACGCGCGTTTACAGTCTTCTGGATTGGTCTTTGGTCCGTTCTTTGTT
TTGTATCTACTTTTGCTACCGTTAGTACATTTTTGATCGACATGGAACGGTTCAAGTACCCTGAGCGGCC
TATTATTTTTCTCTCCGCTTGCTACCTGTTCGTGTCCGTTGGGTACCTGGTTAGACTGGTAGCGGGGCAC
GAGAAAGTCGCTTGTTCAGGTGGAGCACCTGGAGCAGGAGGAGCAGGAGGAGCTGGAGGGGCCGCCGCGG
GTGCGGGCGCTGCTGGCGCTGGGGCAGGTGGACCTGGGGGTAGAGGCGAGTACGAAGAACTTGGAGCAGT
GGAGCAACATGTACGCTACGAGACCACAGGTCCAGCTTTGTGTACAGTTGTATTTTTGCTGGTATACTTC
TTTGGAATGGCTAGCTCTATCTGGTGGGTCATCCTTTCCCTCACATGGTTCCTTGCTGCGGGTATGAAAT
GGGGCAATGAGGCGATCGCAGGATACAGTCAATACTTCCATCTTGCGGCATGGCTTGTACCCTCTGTAAA
GTCCATTGCAGTTCTGGCACTCAGCTCTGTTGATGGAGACCCTGTCGCAGGTATATGCTATGTCGGAAAT
CAGTCCCTGGATAATCTTAGGGGGTTTGTGCTTGCGCCTTTGGTGATTTATCTCTTTATTGGTACCATGT
TCCTCCTTGCTGGCTTCGTTAGTTTGTTTCGGATCAGGAGTGTAATAAAGCAGCAGGATGGCCCAACTAA
GACCCATAAACTCGAAAAACTTATGATCCGCTTGGGACTTTTCACCGTCCTCTACACCGTACCGGCTGCG
GTCGTTGTTGCATGCCTTTTTTACGAACAACATAACAGGCCGAGATGGGAGGCCACACATAATTGCCCAT
GTCTTCGAGATCTGCAACCAGATCAGGCACGAAGACCGGATTATGCTGTCTTTATGTTGAAATACTTCAT
GTGCCTCGTTGTAGGTATTACATCCGGCGTGTGGGTTTGGAGCGGAAAAACACTGGAATCATGGCGCTCC
TTGTGCACTAGATGCTGCTGGGCGAGTAAAGGAGCAGCAGTAGGAGGAGGTGCTGGAGCCACTGCGGCTG
GAGGAGGAGGAGGACCTGGAGGAGGAGGTGGCGGCGGGCCTGGCGGCGGTGGAGGCCCCGGTGGAGGGGG
GGGCAGTCTCTATTCCGACGTTTCTACTGGTTTGACGTGGCGATCCGGAACAGCTTCATCTGTTTCCTAT
CCTAAACAGATGCCATTGAGTCAGGTTTAATCTAGAGGGCCCGTTTAAACCCGCTGATCAGCCTCGACTG
TGCCTTCTAGTTGCCAGCCATCTGTTGTTTGCCCCTCCCCCGTGCCTTCCTTGACCCTGGAAGGTGCCAC
TCCCACTGTCCTTTCCTAATAAAATGAGGAAATTGCATCGCATTGTCTGAGTAGGTGTCATTCTATTCTG
GGGGGTGGGGTGGGGCAGGACAGCAAGGGGGAGGATTGGGAAGACAATAGCAGGCATGCTGGGGATGCGG
TGGGCTCTATGGCTTCTGAGGCGGAAAGAACCAGCTGGGGCTCTAGGGGGTATCCCC
[124 nt withheld, positions 3348-3471]
C
[91 nt withheld, positions 3473-3563]
A
[49 nt withheld, positions 3565-3613]
CCTTTGACGTTGGAGTCCACGTTCTTT
[37 nt withheld, positions 3641-3677]
ACCCTATCTCGGTCTATTCTTTTGATTTATAAGGGATTTTGCCGATTTCGGCCTATTGGTTAAAAAATGA
GCTGATTTAACAAAAATTTAACGCGAATTAATTCTGTGGAATGTGTGTCAGTTAGGGTGTGGAAAGTCCC
CAGGCTCCCCAGCAGGCAGAAGTATGCAAAGCATGCATCTCAATTAGTCAGCAACCAGGTGTGGAAAGTC
CCCAGGCTCCCCAGCAGGCAGAAGTATGCAAAGCATGCATCTCAATTAGTCAGCAACCATAGTCCCGCCC
CTAACTCCGCCCATCCCGCCCCTAACTCCGCCCAGTTCCGCCCATTCTCCGCCCCATGGCTGACTAATTT
TTTTTATTTATGCAGAGGCCGAGGCCGCCTCTGCCTCTGAGCTATTCCAGAAGTAGTGAGGAGGCTTTTT
TGGAGGCCTAGGCTTTTGCAAAAAGCTCCCGGGAGCTTGTATATCCATTTTCGGATCTGATCAAGAGACA
GGATGAGGATCGTTTCGCATGATTGAACAAGATGGATTGCACGCAGGTTCTCCGGCCGCTTGGGTGGAGA
GGCTATTCGGCTATGACTGGGCACAACAGACAATCGGCTGCTCTGATGCCGCCGTGTTCCGGCTGTCAGC
GCAGGGGCGCCCGGTTCTTTTTGTCAAGACCGACCTGTCCGGTGCCCTGAATGAACTGCAGGACGAGGCA
GCGCGGCTATCGTGGCTGGCCACGACGGGCGTTCCTTGCGCAGCTGTGCTCGACGTTGTCACTGAAGCGG
GAAGGGACTGGCTGCTATTGGGCGAAGTGCCGGGGCAGGATCTCCTGTCATCTCACCTTGCTCCTGCCGA
GAAAGTATCCATCATGGCTGATGCAATGCGGCGGCTGCATACGCTTGATCCGGCTACCTGCCCATTCGAC
CACCAAGCGAAACATCGCATCGAGCGAGCACGTACTCGGATGGAAGCCGGTCTTGTCGATCAGGATGATC
TGGACGAAGAGCATCAGGGGCTCGCGCCAGCCGAACTGTTCGCCAGGCTCAAGGCGCGCATGCCCGACGG
CGAGGATCTCGTCGTGACCCATGGCGATGCCTGCTTGCCGAATATCATGGTGGAAAATGGCCGCTTTTCT
GGATTCATCGACTGTGGCCGGCTGGGTGTGGCGGACCGCTATCAGGACATAGCGTTGGCTACCCGTGATA
TTGCTGAAGAGCTTGGCGGCGAATGGGCTGACCGCTTCCTCGTGCTTTACGGTATCGCCGCTCCCGATTC
GCAGCGCATCGCCTTCTATCGCCTTCTTGACGAGTTCTTCTGAGCGGGACTCTGGGGTTCGAAATGACCG
ACCAAGCGACGCCCAACCTGCCATCACGAGATTTCGATTCCACCGCCGCCTTCTATGAAAGGTTGGGCTT
CGGAATCGTTTTCCGGGACGCCGGCTGGATGATCCTCCAGCGCGGGGATCTCATGCTGGAGTTCTTCGCC
CACCCCAACTTGTTTATTGCAGCTTATAATGGTTACAAATAAAGCAATAGCATCACAAATTTCACAAATA
AAGCATTTTTTTCACTGCATTCTAGTTGTGGTTTGTCCAAACTCATCAATGTATCTTATCATGTCTGTAT
ACCGTCGACCTCTAGCTAGAGCTTGGCGTAATCATGGTCATAGCTGTTTCCTGTGTGAAATTGTTATCCG
CTCACAATTCCACACAACATACGAGCCGGAAGCATAAAGTGTAAAGCCTGGGGTGCCTAATGAGTGAGCT
AACTCACATTAATTGCGTTGCGCTCACTGCCCGCTTTCCAGTCGGGAAACCTGTCGTGCCAGCTGCATTA
ATGAATCGGCCAACGCGCGGGGAGAGGCGGTTTGCGTATTGGGCGCTCTTCCGCTTCCTCGCTCACTGAC
TCGCTGCGCTCGGTCGTTCGGCTGCGGCGAGCGGTATCAGCTCACTCAAAGGCGGTAATACGGTTATCCA
CAGAATCAGGGGATAACGCAGGAAAGAACATGTGAGCAAAAGGCCAGCAAAAGGCCAGGAACCGTAAAAA
GGCCGCGTTGCTGGCGTTTTTCCATAGGCTCCGCCCCCCTGACGAGCATCACAAAAATCGACGCTCAAGT
CAGAGGTGGCGAAACCCGACAGGACTATAAAGATACCAGGCGTTTCCCCCTGGAAGCTCCCTCGTGCGCT
CTCCTGTTCCGACCCTGCCGCTTACCGGATACCTGTCCGCCTTTCTCCCTTCGGGAAGCGTGGCGCTTTC
TCATAGCTCACGCTGTAGGTATCTCAGTTCGGTGTAGGTCGTTCGCTCCAAGCTGGGCTGTGTGCACGAA
CCCCCCGTTCAGCCCGACCGCTGCGCCTTATCCGGTAACTATCGTCTTGAGTCCAACCCGGTAAGACACG
ACTTATCGCCACTGGCAGCAGCCACTGGTAACAGGATTAGCAGAGCGAGGTATGTAGGCGGTGCTACAGA
GTTCTTGAAGTGGTGGCCTAACTACGGCTACACTAGAAGAACAGTATTTGGTATCTGCGCTCTGCTGAAG
CCAGTTACCTTCGGAAAAAGAGTTGGTAGCTCTTGATCCGGCAAACAAACCACCGCTGGTAGCGGTGGTT
TTTTTGTTTGCAAGCAGCAGATTACGCGCAGAAAAAAAGGATCTCAAGAAGATCCTTTGATCTTTTCTAC
GGGGTCTGACGCTCAGTGGAACGAAAACTCACGTTAAGGGATTTTGGTCATGAGATTATCAAAAAGGATC
TTCACCTAGATCCTTTTAAATTAAAAATGAAGTTTTAAATCAATCTAAAGTATATATGAGTAAACTTGGT
CTGACAGTTACCAATGCTTAATCAGTGAGGCACCTATCTCAGCGATCTGTCTATTTCGTTCATCCATAGT
TGCCTGACTCCCCGTCGTGTAGATAACTACGATACGGGAGGGCTTACCATCTGGCCCCAGTGCTGCAATG
ATACCGCGAGACCCACGCTCACCGGCTCCAGATTTATCAGCAATAAACCAGCCAGCCGGAAGGGCCGAGC
GCAGAAGTGGTCCTGCAACTTTATCCGCCTCCATCCAGTCTATTAATTGTTGCCGGGAAGCTAGAGTAAG
TAGTTCGCCAGTTAATAGTTTGCGCAACGTTGTTGCCATTGCTACAGGCATCGTGGTGTCACGCTCGTCG
TTTGGTATGGCTTCATTCAGCTCCGGTTCCCAACGATCAAGGCGAGTTACATGATCCCCCATGTTGTGCA
AAAAAGCGGTTAGCTCCTTCGGTCCTCCGATCGTTGTCAGAAGTAAGTTGGCCGCAGTGTTATCACTCAT
GGTTATGGCAGCACTGCATAATTCTCTTACTGTCATGCCATCCGTAAGATGCTTTTCTGTGACTGGTGAG
TACTCAACCAAGTCATTCTGAGAATAGTGTATGCGGCGACCGAGTTGCTCTTGCCCGGCGTCAATACGGG
ATAATACCGCGCCACATAGCAGAACTTTAAAAGTGCTCATCATTGGAAAACGTTCTTCGGGGCGAAAACT
CTCAAGGATCTTACCGCTGTTGAGATCCAGTTCGATGTAACCCACTCGTGCACCCAACTGATCTTCAGCA
TCTTTTACTTTCACCAGCGTTTCTGGGTGAGCAAAAACAGGAAGGCAAAATGCCGCAAAAAAGGGAATAA
GGGCGACACGGAAATGTTGAATACTCATACTCTTCCTTTTTCAATATTATTGAAGCATTTATCAGGGTTA
TTGTCTCATGAGCGGATACATATTTGAATGTATTTAGAAAAATAAACAAATAGGGGTTCCGCGCACATTT
CCCCGAAAAGTGCCACCTGACGTC
Features (pLannotate 1.2.2; 21 found; start..end, strand, type, name):
     28..80      -  misc_feature   bom (fragment): basis of mobility region from pBR322
    235..614     +  enhancer       CMV enhancer: human cytomegalovirus immediate early enhancer
    615..818     +  promoter       CMV promoter: human cytomegalovirus (CMV) immediate early promoter
    814..847     +  LTR            5' LTR (truncated) (fragment): truncated 5' long terminal repeat (LTR) from HIV-1
    863..881     +  promoter       T7 promoter: promoter for bacteriophage T7 RNA polymerase
    923..997     +  CDS            Htr3a (fragment): 5HT3A_MOUSE - Also known as 5ht3, Htr3. Experimental evidence at protein level: Swiss-Prot protein existence level 1. This is one of the several different receptors for 5- hydroxytryptamine (serotonin), a biogenic hormone that functions as a neurotransmitter, a hormone, and a mitogen. This receptor is a ligand- gated ion channel, which when activated causes fast, depolarizing responses in neurons. It is a cation-specific, but otherwise relatively nonselective, ion channel. From Mus musculus (Mouse).
   1013..3037    +  CDS            FZD8: FZD8_HUMAN - Experimental evidence at protein level: Swiss-Prot protein existence level 1. Receptor for Wnt proteins. Component of the Wnt-Fzd-LRP5-LRP6 complex that triggers beta-catenin signaling through inducing aggregation of receptor-ligand complexes into ribosome-sized signalosomes. The beta-catenin canonical signaling pathway leads to the activation of disheveled proteins, inhibition of GSK-3 kinase, nuclear accumulation of beta-catenin and activation of Wnt target genes. A second signaling pathway involving PKC and calcium fluxes has been seen for some family members, but it is not yet
   3078..3302    +  polyA_signal   bGH poly(A) signal: bovine growth hormone polyadenylation signal
   3306..3327    +  promoter       SV40 promoter (fragment): SV40 enhancer and early promoter
   3348..3776    +  rep_origin     f1 ori (sequence partly withheld): f1 bacteriophage origin of replication; arrow indicates direction of (+) strand synthesis
   3790..4119    +  promoter       SV40 promoter: SV40 enhancer and early promoter
   4186..4977    +  CDS            neo: KKA2_KLEPN - Also known as kan, nptII. Experimental evidence at protein level: Swiss-Prot protein existence level 1. Resistance to kanamycin, neomycin, paromomycin, ribostamycin, butirosin and gentamicin B. From Klebsiella pneumoniae.
   5001..5159    +  CDS            ble (fragment): BLE_KLEPN - Experimental evidence at protein level: Swiss-Prot protein existence level 1. Binding protein with a strong affinity to the bleomycin family of antibiotics. Binds to CL990; an antimitotic-antibiotic compound. From Klebsiella pneumoniae.
   5154..5275    +  polyA_signal   SV40 poly(A) signal: SV40 polyadenylation signal
   5348..5364    -  protein_bind   lac operator: The lac repressor binds to the lac operator to inhibit transcription in E. coli. This inhibition can be relieved by adding lactose or isopropyl-β-D-thiogalactopyranoside (IPTG). lac repressor encoded by lacI
   5372..5402    -  promoter       lac promoter: promoter for the E. coli lac operon
   5417..5438    -  protein_bind   CAP binding site: CAP binding activates transcription in the presence of cAMP. E. coli catabolite activator protein
   5451..5543    -  CDS            lacI (fragment): lac repressor; lacI; The lac repressor binds to the lac operator to inhibit transcription in E. coli. This inhibition can be relieved by adding lactose or isopropyl-β-D-thiogalactopyranoside (IPTG).
   5726..6314    -  rep_origin     ori: high-copy-number ColE1/pMB1/pBR322/pUC origin of replication
   6485..7345    -  CDS            AmpR: β-lactamase; bla; confers resistance to ampicillin, carbenicillin, and related antibiotics
   7346..7450    -  promoter       AmpR promoter: bla
