[The description below was written by a language model from this plasmid's Addgene catalogue record and pLannotate feature annotations shown in this document.]
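Description:
HiBiT-FZD8 is a mammalian expression plasmid built on the pcDNA3.1 backbone that drives production of human Frizzled-8 (FZD8), a receptor for WNT proteins, carrying an N-terminal HiBiT tag. The 7,481 nt sequence is propagated in E. coli through a high-copy ColE1/pUC-type origin and the β-lactamase gene for ampicillin selection. It also contains an f1 phage origin. For selection in mammalian cells, an SV40 early promoter drives the neomycin phosphotransferase gene, followed by an SV40 polyadenylation signal, conferring G418 resistance. Short annotated fragments such as bom, lacI, ble, the lac promoter/operator region and a truncated HIV-1 LTR match look like backbone remnants or sequence-similarity hits rather than functional parts.

The expression cassette consists of the CMV immediate early enhancer and promoter, a T7 promoter, the fusion open reading frame and the bGH polyadenylation signal. Upstream of the FZD8 coding sequence, the annotation detects a short fragment of mouse 5-HT3A receptor (Htr3a). Its position at the very start of the reading frame suggests that it acts as a heterologous signal peptide, although the record does not say so. The HiBiT tag is not annotated as a separate feature but, according to the catalogue entry, lies at the N terminus of the insert, presumably in the small gap between the Htr3a fragment and FZD8. HiBiT is a small peptide that complements the LgBiT fragment to reconstitute NanoLuc luciferase, so an extracellular N-terminal tag can report on the receptor at the cell surface. The associated publication used NanoBiT/BRET measurements to quantify WNT-3A binding to the human Frizzled paralogues in HEK293 cells.
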