Addgene plasmid #195846: HiBiT-FZD8
Purpose: Expresses human FZD8 with an N-terminal HiBiT
Depositing lab: Gunnar Schulte. Depositing organization: Karolinska Institutet. Publication: Quantitative Profiling of WNT-3A Binding to All Human Frizzled Paralogues in HEK293 Cells by NanoBiT/BRET Assessments. Kozielewicz P, Shekhani R, Moser S, Bowin CF, Wesslowski J, Davidson G, Schulte G. ACS Pharmacol Transl Sci. 2021 May 11;4(3):1235-1245. doi: 10.1021/acsptsci.1c00084. eCollection 2021 Jun 11. PubMed 34151213.
Backbone
  Vector backbone: pcDNA3.1
  Vector type: Mammalian Expression
  Selectable markers: Neomycin (select with G418)
Growth in bacteria
  Bacterial resistance: Ampicillin, 100 μg/mL
  Growth temperature: 37°C
  Growth strain: DH5alpha
  Copy number: Unknown
Gene/Insert
  Gene/Insert name: FZD8
  Species: H. sapiens (human)
  Entrez Gene: FZD8 (a.k.a. FZ-8, hFZ8)
  Promoter: CMV
  Tag / fusion protein: HiBiT (N terminal on insert)
  Cloning method: Gibson Cloning
  Sequencing primers: 5′ CMV; 3′ BGH
Terms and licenses: Academic/Nonprofit Terms; Industry Terms: Not Available to Industry
How to cite: HiBiT-FZD8 was a gift from Gunnar Schulte (Addgene plasmid # 195846 ; http://n2t.net/addgene:195846 ; RRID:Addgene_195846)
