>Addgene plasmid #195846 | HiBiT-FZD8 | depositor partial sequence | sequence record 379772 | CMV forward
TAAGCAAGAGCTCTCTGGCTAACTAGAGAACCCACTGCTTACTGGCTTATCGAAATTAATACGACTCACT
ATAGGGAGACCCAAGCTGGCTAGCGTTTAAACTTAAGCTTGCCACCATGCGGCTCTGCATCCCGCAGGTG
CTGTTGGCCTTGTTCCTTTCCATGCTGACAGGGCCGGGAGAAGGCAGCCGGGTGAGCGGCTGGCGGCTGT
TCAAGAAGATTAGCGGATCCGCGAGTGCGAAGGAACTTGCATGTCAGGAGATCACGGTTCCACTGTGCAA
AGGTATAGGGTACAACTATACTTACATGCCTAATCAATTTAACCATGACACCCAAGATGAAGCGGGCCTG
GAGGTCCACCAATTCTGGCCGCTTGTGGAAATCCAATGTAGCCCGGATCTTAAGTTTTTCTTGTGTTCCA
TGTATACGCCAATTTGCCTGGAGGATTATAAAAAGCCCCTCCCGCCTTGCCGCTCAGTTTGTGAACGGGC
GAAGGCTGGGTGCGCACCCCTTATGAGGCAATATGGCTTCGCGTGGCCAGATCGCATGAGATGTGATCGC
TTGCCGGAACAAGGGAATCCTGATACTCTGTGTATGGACTATAACAGGACGGATCTCACCACCGCGGCAC
CGTCCCCTCCCCGGAGGTTGCCTCCTCCACCACCGGGCGAGCAGCCCCCAAGTGGAAGTGGCCATGGGAG
ACCGCCGGGAGCTAGGCCTCCACATCGCGGAGGTGGAAGGGGGTGGTGGAGGCG
