>Addgene plasmid #195846 | HiBiT-FZD8 | depositor partial sequence | sequence record 379773 | BGH reverse
GGTAGGGCCTCTAGATTAACCTGACTCAATGGCATCTGTTTAGGATAGGAAACAGATGAAGCTGTTCCGG
ATCGCCACGTCAAACCAGTAGAAACGTCGGAATAGAGACTGCCCCCCCCTCCACCGGGGCCTCCACCGCC
GCCAGGCCCGCCGCCACCTCCTCCTCCAGGTCCTCCTCCTCCTCCAGCCGCAGTGGCTCCAGCACCTCCT
CCTACTGCTGCTCCTTTACTCGCCCAGCAGCATCTAGTGCACAAGGAGCGCCATGATTCCAGTGTTTTTC
CGCTCCAAACCCACACGCCGGATGTAATACCTACAACGAGGCACATGAAGTATTTCAACATAAAGACAGC
ATAATCCGGTCTTCGTGCCTGATCTGGTTGCAGATCTCGAAGACATGGGCAATTATGTGTGGCCTCCCAT
CTCGGCCTGTTATGTTGTTCGTAAAAAAGGCATGCAACAACGACCGCAGCCGGTACGGTGTAGAGGACGG
TGAAAAGTCCCAAGCGGATCATAAGTTTTTCGAGTTTATGGGTCTTAGTTGGGCCATCCTGCTGCTTTAT
TACACTCCTGATCCGAAACAAACTAACGAAGCCAGCAAGGAGGAACATGGTACCAATAAAGAGATAAATC
ACCAAAGGCGCAAGCACAAACCCCCTAAGATTATCCAGGGACTGATTTCCGACATAGCATATACCTGCGA
CAGGGTCTCCATCAACAGAGCTGAGTGCCAGAACTGCAATGGACTTTACAGAGGGTACAAGCCATGCCGC
AAGATGGAAGTATTGACTGTATCCTGCGATCGCCTCATTGCCCCATTTCATACCCGCAGCAAGGAACCAT
GTGAGGGAAAGGATGACCCACCAGATAGAGCTAGCCATTCCAAAGAAGTATACCAGCAAAAATACAACTG
TACACAAAGCTGGACCTGTGGTCTCGTAGCGTACATGTTGCTCCACTGCTCCAAGTTCTTCGTACTCGCC
TCTACCCCCAGGTCCACCTGCCCCAGCGCCAGCAGCGCCCGCACCCGCGGCGGCTCCTCCAGCTCCTCCT
GCTCCTCCTGCTCCAGGTGCTCCACCTGAACAAGCGACTTTCTCGTGCCCGCTACCAGTCTAACCAGGTA
CCCACGGACACGAACAGGTAGCAAGCGGAAAGAAAATAATAGGCCGCTCAGGGACTTGAACCGTTCCTGT
CCATCAAAAAGGACTAACGGTAACAA
